>Addgene plasmid #98818 | 4xmts-mScarlet-I | addgene full sequence | sequence record 392770 | Addgene NGS Result
TAGTTATTAATAGTAATCAATTACGGGGTCATTAGTTCATAGCCCATATATGGAGTTCCGCGTTACATAA
CTTACGGTAAATGGCCCGCCTGGCTGACCGCCCAACGACCCCCGCCCATTGACGTCAATAATGACGTATG
TTCCCATAGTAACGCCAATAGGGACTTTCCATTGACGTCAATGGGTGGAGTATTTACGGTAAACTGCCCA
CTTGGCAGTACATCAAGTGTATCATATGCCAAGTACGCCCCCTATTGACGTCAATGACGGTAAATGGCCC
GCCTGGCATTATGCCCAGTACATGACCTTATGGGACTTTCCTACTTGGCAGTACATCTACGTATTAGTCA
TCGCTATTACCATGGTGATGCGGTTTTGGCAGTACATCAATGGGCGTGGATAGCGGTTTGACTCACGGGG
ATTTCCAAGTCTCCACCCCATTGACGTCAATGGGAGTTTGTTTTGGCACCAAAATCAACGGGACTTTCCA
AAATGTCGTAACAACTCCGCCCCATTGACGCAAATGGGCGGTAGGCGTGTACGGTGGGAGGTCTATATAA
GCAGAGCTCTCTGGCTAACTAGAGAACCCACTGCTTACTGGCTTATCGAAATTAATACGACTCACTATAG
GGAGACCCAAGCTTATGTCCGTCCTGACGCCGCTGCTGCTGCGGGGCTTGACAGGCTCGGCCCGGCGGCT
CCCAGTGCCGCGCGCCAAGATCCATTCGTTGGGGGATCCCATGTCCGTCCTGACGCCGCTGCTGCTGCGG
GGCTTGACAGGCTCGGCCCGGCGGCTCCCAGTGCCGCGCGCCAAGATCCATTCGTTGGGGAAGCTTATGT
CCGTCCTGACGCCGCTGCTGCTGCGGGGCTTGACAGGCTCGGCCCGGCGGCTCCCAGTGCCGCGCGCCAA
GATCCATTCGTTGGGGGATCCCATGTCCGTCCTGACGCCGCTGCTGCTGCGGGGCTTGACAGGCTCGGCC
CGGCGGCTCCCAGTGCCGCGCGCCAAGATCCATTCGTTGGGGAAGCTTCGAATTCTGCAGTCGACGGTAC
CGCGGGCCCGGGATCCACCGGTCGCCACCATGGTGAGCAAGGGCGAGGCAGTGATCAAGGAGTTCATGCG
GTTCAAGGTGCACATGGAGGGCTCCATGAACGGCCACGAGTTCGAGATCGAGGGCGAGGGCGAGGGCCGC
CCCTACGAGGGCACCCAGACCGCCAAGCTGAAGGTGACCAAGGGTGGCCCCCTGCCCTTCTCCTGGGACA
TCCTGTCCCCTCAGTTCATGTACGGCTCCAGGGCCTTCATCAAGCACCCCGCCGACATCCCCGACTACTA
TAAGCAGTCCTTCCCCGAGGGCTTCAAGTGGGAGCGCGTGATGAACTTCGAGGACGGCGGCGCCGTGACC
GTGACCCAGGACACCTCCCTGGAGGACGGCACCCTGATCTACAAGGTGAAGCTCCGCGGCACCAACTTCC
CTCCTGACGGCCCCGTAATGCAGAAGAAGACAATGGGCTGGGAAGCGTCCACCGAGCGGTTGTACCCCGA
GGACGGCGTGCTGAAGGGCGACATTAAGATGGCCCTGCGCCTGAAGGACGGCGGCCGCTACCTGGCGGAC
TTCAAGACCACCTACAAGGCCAAGAAGCCCGTGCAGATGCCCGGCGCCTACAACGTCGACCGCAAGTTGG
ACATCACCTCCCACAACGAGGACTACACCGTGGTGGAACAGTACGAACGCTCCGAGGGCCGCCACTCCAC
CGGCGGCATGGACGAGCTGTACAAGTAAAGCGGCCGCGACTCTAGATCATAATCAGCCATACCACATTTG
TAGAGGTTTTACTTGCTTTAAAAAACCTCCCACACCTCCCCCTGAACCTGAAACATAAAATGAATGCAAT
TGTTGTTGTTAACTTGTTTATTGCAGCTTATAATGGTTACAAATAAAGCAATAGCATCACAAATTTCACA
AATAAAGCATTTTTTTCACTGCATTCTAGTTGTGGTTTGTCCAAACTCATCAATGTATCTTAAGGCGTAA
ATTGTAAGCGTTAATATTTTGTTAAAATTCGCGTTAAATTTTTGTTAAATCAGCTCATTTTTTAACCAAT
AGGCCGAAATCGGCAAAATCCCTTATAAATCAAAAGAATAGACCGAGATAGGGT
[37 nt withheld, positions 2155-2191]
AAAGAACGTGGACTCCAACGTCAAAGG
[49 nt withheld, positions 2219-2267]
T
[91 nt withheld, positions 2269-2359]
G
[124 nt withheld, positions 2361-2484]
CAGGTGGCACTTTTCGGGGAAATGTGCGCGGAACCCCTATTTGTTTATTTTTCTAAATACATTCAAATAT
GTATCCGCTCATGAGACAATAACCCTGATAAATGCTTCAATAATATTGAAAAAGGAAGAGTCCTGAGGCG
GAAAGAACCAGCTGTGGAATGTGTGTCAGTTAGGGTGTGGAAAGTCCCCAGGCTCCCCAGCAGGCAGAAG
TATGCAAAGCATGCATCTCAATTAGTCAGCAACCAGGTGTGGAAAGTCCCCAGGCTCCCCAGCAGGCAGA
AGTATGCAAAGCATGCATCTCAATTAGTCAGCAACCATAGTCCCGCCCCTAACTCCGCCCATCCCGCCCC
TAACTCCGCCCAGTTCCGCCCATTCTCCGCCCCATGGCTGACTAATTTTTTTTATTTATGCAGAGGCCGA
GGCCGCCTCGGCCTCTGAGCTATTCCAGAAGTAGTGAGGAGGCTTTTTTGGAGGCCTAGGCTTTTGCAAA
GATCGATCAAGAGACAGGATGAGGATCGTTTCGCATGATTGAACAAGATGGATTGCACGCAGGTTCTCCG
GCCGCTTGGGTGGAGAGGCTATTCGGCTATGACTGGGCACAACAGACAATCGGCTGCTCTGATGCCGCCG
TGTTCCGGCTGTCAGCGCAGGGGCGCCCGGTTCTTTTTGTCAAGACCGACCTGTCCGGTGCCCTGAATGA
ACTGCAAGACGAGGCAGCGCGGCTATCGTGGCTGGCCACGACGGGCGTTCCTTGCGCAGCTGTGCTCGAC
GTTGTCACTGAAGCGGGAAGGGACTGGCTGCTATTGGGCGAAGTGCCGGGGCAGGATCTCCTGTCATCTC
ACCTTGCTCCTGCCGAGAAAGTATCCATCATGGCTGATGCAATGCGGCGGCTGCATACGCTTGATCCGGC
TACCTGCCCATTCGACCACCAAGCGAAACATCGCATCGAGCGAGCACGTACTCGGATGGAAGCCGGTCTT
GTCGATCAGGATGATCTGGACGAAGAGCATCAGGGGCTCGCGCCAGCCGAACTGTTCGCCAGGCTCAAGG
CGAGCATGCCCGACGGCGAGGATCTCGTCGTGACCCATGGCGATGCCTGCTTGCCGAATATCATGGTGGA
AAATGGCCGCTTTTCTGGATTCATCGACTGTGGCCGGCTGGGTGTGGCGGACCGCTATCAGGACATAGCG
TTGGCTACCCGTGATATTGCTGAAGAGCTTGGCGGCGAATGGGCTGACCGCTTCCTCGTGCTTTACGGTA
TCGCCGCTCCCGATTCGCAGCGCATCGCCTTCTATCGCCTTCTTGACGAGTTCTTCTGAGCGGGACTCTG
GGGTTCGAAATGACCGACCAAGCGACGCCCAACCTGCCATCACGAGATTTCGATTCCACCGCCGCCTTCT
ATGAAAGGTTGGGCTTCGGAATCGTTTTCCGGGACGCCGGCTGGATGATCCTCCAGCGCGGGGATCTCAT
GCTGGAGTTCTTCGCCCACCCTAGGGGGAGGCTAACTGAAACACGGAAGGAGACAATACCGGAAGGAACC
CGCGCTATGACGGCAATAAAAAGACAGAATAAAACGCACGGTGTTGGGTCGTTTGTTCATAAACGCGGGG
TTCGGTCCCAGGGCTGGCACTCTGTCGATACCCCACCGAGACCCCATTGGGGCCAATACGCCCGCGTTTC
TTCCTTTTCCCCACCCCACCCCCCAAGTTCGGGTGAAGGCCCAGGGCTCGCAGCCAACGTCGGGGCGGCA
GGCCCTGCCATAGCCTCAGGTTACTCATATATACTTTAGATTGATTTAAAACTTCATTTTTAATTTAAAA
GGATCTAGGTGAAGATCCTTTTTGATAATCTCATGACCAAAATCCCTTAACGTGAGTTTTCGTTCCACTG
AGCGTCAGACCCCGTAGAAAAGATCAAAGGATCTTCTTGAGATCCTTTTTTTCTGCGCGTAATCTGCTGC
TTGCAAACAAAAAAACCACCGCTACCAGCGGTGGTTTGTTTGCCGGATCAAGAGCTACCAACTCTTTTTC
CGAAGGTAACTGGCTTCAGCAGAGCGCAGATACCAAATACTGTTCTTCTAGTGTAGCCGTAGTTAGGCCA
CCACTTCAAGAACTCTGTAGCACCGCCTACATACCTCGCTCTGCTAATCCTGTTACCAGTGGCTGCTGCC
AGTGGCGATAAGTCGTGTCTTACCGGGTTGGACTCAAGACGATAGTTACCGGATAAGGCGCAGCGGTCGG
GCTGAACGGGGGGTTCGTGCACACAGCCCAGCTTGGAGCGAACGACCTACACCGAACTGAGATACCTACA
GCGTGAGCTATGAGAAAGCGCCACGCTTCCCGAAGGGAGAAAGGCGGACAGGTATCCGGTAAGCGGCAGG
GTCGGAACAGGAGAGCGCACGAGGGAGCTTCCAGGGGGAAACGCCTGGTATCTTTATAGTCCTGTCGGGT
TTCGCCACCTCTGACTTGAGCGTCGATTTTTGTGATGCTCGTCAGGGGGGCGGAGCCTATGGAAAAACGC
CAGCAACGCGGCCTTTTTACGGTTCCTGGCCTTTTGCTGGCCTTTTGCTCACATGTTCTTTCCTGCGTTA
TCCCCTGATTCTGTGGATAACCGTATTACCGCCATGCAT
Features (pLannotate 1.2.2; 20 found; start..end, strand, type, name):
     61..364     +  enhancer       CMV enhancer: human cytomegalovirus immediate early enhancer
    365..568     +  promoter       CMV promoter: human cytomegalovirus (CMV) immediate early promoter
    564..597     +  LTR            5' LTR (truncated) (fragment): truncated 5' long terminal repeat (LTR) from HIV-1
    613..631     +  promoter       T7 promoter: promoter for bacteriophage T7 RNA polymerase
    645..719     +  CDS            COX8 presequence: mitochondrial presequence of human cytochrome c oxidase subunit VIII (Rizutto et al., 1989)
    741..815     +  CDS            COX8 presequence: mitochondrial presequence of human cytochrome c oxidase subunit VIII (Rizutto et al., 1989)
    837..911     +  CDS            COX8 presequence: mitochondrial presequence of human cytochrome c oxidase subunit VIII (Rizutto et al., 1989)
    933..1007    +  CDS            COX8 presequence: mitochondrial presequence of human cytochrome c oxidase subunit VIII (Rizutto et al., 1989)
   1023..1066    +  misc_feature   MCS (fragment): multiple cloning site
   1080..1775    +  CDS            mScarlet-I: mScarlet-I is a basic (constitutively fluorescent) red fluorescent protein published in 2016, derived from synthetic construct. It is reported to be a rapidly-maturing monomer with moderate acid sensitivity.
   1795..1878    +  CDS            large T antigen (fragment): large T antigen from SV40 (simian virus 40)
   1901..2022    +  polyA_signal   SV40 poly(A) signal: SV40 polyadenylation signal
   2056..2484    -  rep_origin     f1 ori (sequence partly withheld): f1 bacteriophage origin of replication; arrow indicates direction of (+) strand synthesis
   2511..2615    +  promoter       AmpR promoter: bla
   2617..2974    +  promoter       SV40 promoter: SV40 enhancer and early promoter
   3009..3803    +  CDS            NeoR/KanR: aminoglycoside phosphotransferase from Tn5; aph(3')-II (or nptII); confers resistance to neomycin, kanamycin, and G418 (Geneticin®)
   3824..3976    +  CDS            ble (fragment): BLE_KLEPN - Experimental evidence at protein level: Swiss-Prot protein existence level 1. Binding protein with a strong affinity to the bleomycin family of antibiotics. Binds to CL990; an antimitotic-antibiotic compound. From Klebsiella pneumoniae.
   4035..4082    +  polyA_signal   HSV TK poly(A) signal: herpes simplex virus thymidine kinase polyadenylation signal (Cole and Stacy, 1985)
   4173..4189    -  polyA_signal   bGH poly(A) signal (fragment): bovine growth hormone polyadenylation signal
   4411..4999    +  rep_origin     ori: high-copy-number ColE1/pMB1/pBR322/pUC origin of replication
