[The description below was written by a language model from this plasmid's Addgene catalogue record and pLannotate feature annotations shown in this document.]
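Description:
4xmts-mScarlet-I is a mammalian expression plasmid built on the Clontech pEGFP-C1 backbone, designed to label mitochondria in living cells with a red fluorescent marker. The 5,113 nt plasmid replicates in E. coli from a high-copy ColE1/pUC-type origin and also carries an f1 phage origin. Selection relies on a single NeoR/KanR (aminoglycoside phosphotransferase) gene placed behind tandem bacterial (AmpR-type) and SV40 early promoters and followed by the HSV TK polyadenylation signal. This gene gives kanamycin resistance in bacteria and can confer G418 resistance in transfected mammalian cells.

The payload is driven by the human CMV immediate-early enhancer and promoter. It encodes four tandem copies of a mitochondrial targeting signal, annotated as the presequence of human cytochrome c oxidase subunit VIII (COX8). A residual multiple cloning site fragment links these copies to mScarlet-I at the C-terminal end, and the SV40 poly(A) signal terminates the transcript. The COX8 presequence directs import of the fused protein into mitochondria, and repeating it is a common way of tightening localization. mScarlet-I is a bright, monomeric, rapidly maturing red fluorescent protein. A short T7 promoter lies between the CMV promoter and the coding region. Several small fragment annotations (truncated HIV-1 LTR, SV40 large T antigen, ble, bGH poly(A)) are probably incidental matches to backbone sequence rather than functional elements. The cloning sites used are not recorded.

The stated use is in vivo visualization of mitochondria, including as a reference marker in colocalization studies with proteins tagged in other colours.
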