Addgene plasmid #98818: 4xmts-mScarlet-I
Purpose: In vivo visualization of mitochondria (can be used for colocalization studies)
Depositing lab: Dorus Gadella. Depositing organization: University of Amsterdam. Publication: Robust and Bright Genetically Encoded Fluorescent Markers for Highlighting Structures and Compartments in Mammalian Cells. Chertkova AO, Mastop M, Postma M, van Bommel N, van der Niet S, Batenburg KL, Joosen L, Gadella TWJ, Okada Y, Goedhart J. bioRxiv (2020) 160374; doi: https://doi.org/10.1101/160374.
Backbone
  Vector backbone: pEGFP-C1
  Backbone manufacturer: Clontech
  Vector type: Mammalian Expression
Growth in bacteria
  Bacterial resistance: Kanamycin, 50 μg/mL
  Growth temperature: 37°C
  Growth strain: DH5alpha
  Copy number: High Copy
Gene/Insert
  Gene/Insert name: mts (alt name: mitochondrial targeting signal)
  Species: Synthetic
  Promoter: CMV
  Tag / fusion protein: mScarlet-I (C terminal on insert)
  Cloning method: Restriction Enzyme; 5′ cloning site unknown (unknown if destroyed); 3′ cloning site unknown (unknown if destroyed)
Terms and licenses: Academic/Nonprofit Terms; Industry Terms: Not Available to Industry
Depositor comments: Please visit https://www.biorxiv.org/content/early/2017/07/06/160374 for bioRxiv preprint.
How to cite: 4xmts-mScarlet-I was a gift from Dorus Gadella (Addgene plasmid # 98818 ; http://n2t.net/addgene:98818 ; RRID:Addgene_98818)
